Addgene plasmid #250123: pGEX-PAR3B-PDZ-1
Purpose: Bacterial expression of PAR3B PDZ domain 1
Depositing lab: Mark Bedford. Depositing organization: University of Texas MD Anderson Cancer Center. Publication: PRMT5 C-terminal Phosphorylation Modulates a 14-3-3/PDZ Interaction Switch. Espejo AB, Gao G, Black K, Gayatri S, Veland N, Kim J, Chen T, Sudol M, Walker C, Bedford MT. J Biol Chem. 2017 Feb 10;292(6):2255-2265. doi: 10.1074/jbc.M116.760330. Epub 2016 Dec 28. PubMed 28031468.
Backbone
  Vector backbone: pGEX-4T-1
  Backbone size w/o insert (bp): 4900
  Vector type: Bacterial Expression
Growth in bacteria
  Bacterial resistance: Ampicillin, 100 μg/mL
  Growth temperature: 37°C
  Growth strain: DH5alpha
  Copy number: High Copy
Gene/Insert
  Gene/Insert name: PAR3B (1/3)
  Species: M. musculus (mouse)
  Insert size (bp): 279
  Mutation: None
  Entrez Gene: Pard3b (a.k.a. 1810008K04Rik, 2010002N16Rik, 2810455B10Rik, Als2cr19, PAR3B, PAR3L, PAR3beta)
  Cloning method: Restriction Enzyme; 5′ cloning site Unknown (unknown if destroyed)
Terms and licenses: Academic/Nonprofit Terms; Industry Terms: Not Available to Industry
Depositor comments: UniProt ID: Q5SV53
How to cite: pGEX-PAR3B-PDZ-1 was a gift from Mark Bedford (Addgene plasmid # 250123 ; http://n2t.net/addgene:250123 ; RRID:Addgene_250123)
