[The description below was written by a language model from this plasmid's Addgene catalogue record and pLannotate feature annotations shown in this document.]
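Description:
pGEX-PAR3B-PDZ-1 is a bacterial expression plasmid built on the pGEX-4T-1 backbone for producing the first of the three PDZ domains of mouse PAR3B (Pard3b, also called PAR3L or PAR3beta) as a glutathione S-transferase fusion in E. coli. The sequenced plasmid is about 5.2 kb, consistent with a roughly 4.9 kb backbone carrying a 279 bp insert with no recorded mutation. It replicates from a high-copy ColE1/pMB1-type origin and is selected with ampicillin through the bla (β-lactamase) gene under its own promoter. Short fragments annotated as RSF ori, bom, rop, yciV and lacZα appear to be residual backbone sequence rather than functional payload.

Expression is driven by the tac promoter, a strong trp/lac hybrid, followed by a lac operator. The plasmid also carries lacI with its own promoter, so the lac repressor it supplies keeps transcription low until IPTG is added. Downstream lies the Schistosoma japonicum GST coding sequence, joined at its 3′ end to the Pard3b fragment, which places GST at the N-terminus of the PDZ domain. GST permits affinity capture on glutathione resin. The pGEX-4T series normally includes a thrombin cleavage site between GST and the insert, although the feature table does not annotate one here, and the restriction sites used for cloning are recorded as unknown.

The stated purpose is bacterial expression of PAR3B PDZ domain 1. The associated publication concerns a phosphorylation-regulated switch between 14-3-3 and PDZ interactions at the PRMT5 C-terminus, which suggests the purified GST-PDZ protein is meant for in vitro binding studies such as pull-downs or domain interaction screens.
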