Features (pLannotate 1.2.2; 18 found; start..end, strand, type, name):
      1..124     +  rep_origin     RSF ori (fragment): Plasmids containing the RSF 1030 origin of replication can be propagated in E. coli cells that contain additional plasmids with compatible origins.
    129..180     -  misc_feature   bom (fragment): basis of mobility region from pBR322
    187..264     +  promoter       lacI promoter: lacI
    265..1347    +  CDS            lacI: lac repressor; lacI; The lac repressor binds to the lac operator to inhibit transcription in E. coli. This inhibition can be relieved by adding lactose or isopropyl-β-D-thiogalactopyranoside (IPTG).
   1360..1381    +  protein_bind   CAP binding site: CAP binding activates transcription in the presence of cAMP. E. coli catabolite activator protein
   1396..1426    +  promoter       lac promoter: promoter for the E. coli lac operon
   1434..1450    +  protein_bind   lac operator: The lac repressor binds to the lac operator to inhibit transcription in E. coli. This inhibition can be relieved by adding lactose or isopropyl-β-D-thiogalactopyranoside (IPTG). lac repressor encoded by lacI
   1470..1643    +  CDS            lacZα: LacZα fragment of β-galactosidase; lacZ fragment
   1907..2023    -  CDS            yciV (fragment): RNAAM_ECOLI - Also known as trpH From Escherichia coli (strain K12).
   2099..2127    +  promoter       tac promoter: strong E. coli promoter; hybrid between the trp and lac UV5 promoters
   2135..2151    +  protein_bind   lac operator: The lac repressor binds to the lac operator to inhibit transcription in E. coli. This inhibition can be relieved by adding lactose or isopropyl-β-D-thiogalactopyranoside (IPTG). lac repressor encoded by lacI
   2174..2827    +  CDS            GST26_SCHJA: Experimental evidence at protein level: Swiss-Prot protein existence level 1. GST isoenzymes appear to play a central role in the parasite detoxification system. Other functions are also suspected including a role in increasing the solubility of haematin in the parasite gut. From Schistosoma japonicum (Blood fluke).
   2816..3118    +  CDS            Pard3b (fragment): PAR3L_MOUSE - Also known as Als2cr19, Par3l. Experimental evidence at protein level: Swiss-Prot protein existence level 1. Putative adapter protein involved in asymmetrical cell division and cell polarization processes. May play a role in the formation of epithelial tight junctions (By similarity). From Mus musculus (Mouse).
   3151..3190    +  CDS            rop (fragment): Rop protein, which maintains plasmids at low copy number; rop
   3292..3332    +  misc_feature   bom (fragment): basis of mobility region from pBR322
   3437..3541    +  promoter       AmpR promoter: bla
   3542..4402    +  CDS            AmpR: β-lactamase; bla; confers resistance to ampicillin, carbenicillin, and related antibiotics
   4573..5161    +  rep_origin     ori: high-copy-number ColE1/pMB1/pBR322/pUC origin of replication
>Addgene plasmid #250123 | pGEX-PAR3B-PDZ-1 | addgene full sequence | sequence record 498083 | Addgene NGS Result
ATGTTCTTTCCTGCGTTATCCCCTGATTCTGTGGATAACCGTATTACCGCCTTTGAGTGAGCTGATACCG
CTCGCCGCAGCCGAACGACCGAGCGCAGCGAGTCAGTGAGCGAGGAAGCGGAAGAGCGCCTGATGCGGTA
TTTTCTCCTTACGCATCTGTGCGGTATTTCACACCGCATAAATTCCGACACCATCGAATGGCGCAAAACC
TTTCGCGGTATGGCATGATAGCGCCCGGAAGAGAGTCAATTCAGGGTGGTGAATGTGAAACCAGTAACGT
TATACGATGTCGCAGAGTATGCCGGTGTCTCTTATCAGACCGTTTCCCGCGTGGTGAACCAGGCCAGCCA
CGTTTCTGCGAAAACGCGGGAAAAAGTGGAAGCGGCGATGGCGGAGCTGAATTACATTCCCAACCGCGTG
GCACAACAACTGGCGGGCAAACAGTCGTTGCTGATTGGCGTTGCCACCTCCAGTCTGGCCCTGCACGCGC
CGTCGCAAATTGTCGCGGCGATTAAATCTCGCGCCGATCAACTGGGTGCCAGCGTGGTGGTGTCGATGGT
AGAACGAAGCGGCGTCGAAGCCTGTAAAGCGGCGGTGCACAATCTTCTCGCGCAACGCGTCAGTGGGCTG
ATCATTAACTATCCGCTGGATGACCAGGATGCCATTGCTGTGGAAGCTGCCTGCACTAATGTTCCGGCGT
TATTTCTTGATGTCTCTGACCAGACACCCATCAACAGTATTATTTTCTCCCATGAAGACGGTACGCGACT
GGGCGTGGAGCATCTGGTCGCATTGGGTCACCAGCAAATCGCGCTGTTAGCGGGCCCATTAAGTTCTGTC
TCGGCGCGTCTGCGTCTGGCTGGCTGGCATAAATATCTCACTCGCAATCAAATTCAGCCGATAGCGGAAC
GGGAAGGCGACTGGAGTGCCATGTCCGGTTTTCAACAAACCATGCAAATGCTGAATGAGGGCATCGTTCC
CACTGCGATGCTGGTTGCCAACGATCAGATGGCGCTGGGCGCAATGCGCGCCATTACCGAGTCCGGGCTG
CGCGTTGGTGCGGATATCTCGGTAGTGGGATACGACGATACCGAAGACAGCTCATGTTATATCCCGCCGT
TAACCACCATCAAACAGGATTTTCGCCTGCTGGGGCAAACCAGCGTGGACCGCTTGCTGCAACTCTCTCA
GGGCCAGGCGGTGAAGGGCAATCAGCTGTTGCCCGTCTCACTGGTGAAAAGAAAAACCACCCTGGCGCCC
AATACGCAAACCGCCTCTCCCCGCGCGTTGGCCGATTCATTAATGCAGCTGGCACGACAGGTTTCCCGAC
TGGAAAGCGGGCAGTGAGCGCAACGCAATTAATGTAAGTTAGCTCACTCATTAGGCACCCCAGGCTTTAC
ACTTTATGCTTCCGGCTCGTATGTTGTGTGGAATTGTGAGCGGATAACAATTTCACACAGGAAACAGCTA
TGACCATGATTACGGATTCACTGGCCGTCGTTTTACAACGTCGTGACTGGGAAAACCCTGGCGTTACCCA
ACTTAATCGCCTTGCAGCACATCCCCCTTTCGCCAGCTGGCGTAATAGCGAAGAGGCCCGCACCGATCGC
CCTTCCCAACAGTTGCGCAGCCTGAATGGCGAATGGCGCTTTGCCTGGTTTCCGGCACCAGAAGCGGTGC
CGGAAAGCTGGCTGGAGTGCGATCTTCCTGAGGCCGATACTGTCGTCGTCCCCTCAAACTGGCAGATGCA
CGGTTACGATGCGCCCATCTACACCAACGTGACCTATCCCATTACGGTCAATCCGCCGTTTGTTCCCACG
GAGAATCCGACGGGTTGTTACTCGCTCACATTTAATGTTGATGAAAGCTGGCTACAGGAAGGCCAGACGC
GAATTATTTTTGATGGCGTTGGAATTAGCTTATCGACTGCACGGTGCACCAATGCTTCTGGCGTCAGGCA
GCCATCGGAAGCTGTGGTATGGCTGTGCAGGTCGTAAATCACTGCATAATTCGTGTCGCTCAAGGCGCAC
TCCCGTTCTGGATAATGTTTTTTGCGCCGACATCATAACGGTTCTGGCAAATATTCTGAAATGAGCTGTT
GACAATTAATCATCGGCTCGTATAATGTGTGGAATTGTGAGCGGATAACAATTTCACACAGGAAACAGTA
TTCATGTCCCCTATACTAGGTTATTGGAAAATTAAGGGCCTTGTGCAACCCACTCGACTTCTTTTGGAAT
ATCTTGAAGAAAAATATGAAGAGCATTTGTATGAGCGCGATGAAGGTGATAAATGGCGAAACAAAAAGTT
TGAATTGGGTTTGGAGTTTCCCAATCTTCCTTATTATATTGATGGTGATGTTAAATTAACACAGTCTATG
GCCATCATACGTTATATAGCTGACAAGCACAACATGTTGGGTGGTTGTCCAAAAGAGCGTGCAGAGATTT
CAATGCTTGAAGGAGCGGTTTTGGATATTAGATACGGTGTTTCGAGAATTGCATATAGTAAAGACTTTGA
AACTCTCAAAGTTGATTTTCTTAGCAAGCTACCTGAAATGCTGAAAATGTTCGAAGATCGTTTATGTCAT
AAAACATATTTAAATGGTGATCATGTAACCCATCCTGACTTCATGTTGTATGACGCTCTTGATGTTGTTT
TATACATGGACCCAATGTGCCTGGATGCGTTCCCAAAATTAGTTTGTTTTAAAAAACGTATTGAAGCTAT
CCCACAAATTGATAAGTACTTGAAATCCAGCAAGTATATAGCATGGCCTTTGCAGGGCTGGCAAGCCACG
TTTGGTGGTGGCGACCATCCTCCAAAATCGGATCTGGTTCCGCGTGGATCCACTAGGGCGGTTGAAATCT
CTGGCGAAGGCGACCCGTTAGGTATCCATGTGGTGCCATTCTTCAGTAGTCTGAGTGGTCGTATTCTGGG
CCTGTTTATTCGCGGCATCGAAGAAAATAGCCGCTGCAAACAGGAAGGCTTATTTCAGGAAAACGAGTGC
ATTGTTAAAATCAATAACGTGGAACTGCTGGATAAAACCTTTGCTCAGGCGCAGGATGTGTTTCGTCAGG
CTATGAAAAGTCCGAGCGTGATCTTACATGTGTTACTGCTCGAGCGGCCGCATCGTGACTGACTGACGAT
CTGCCTCGCGCGTTTCGGTGATGACGGTGAAAACCTCTGACACATGCAGCTCCCGGAGACGGTCACAGCT
TGTCTGTAAGCGGATGCCGGGAGCAGACAAGCCCGTCAGGGCGCGTCAGCGGGTGTTGGCGGGTGTCGGG
GCGCAGCCATGACCCAGTCACGTAGCGATAGCGGAGTGTATAATTCTTGAAGACGAAAGGGCCTCGTGAT
ACGCCTATTTTTATAGGTTAATGTCATGATAATAATGGTTTCTTAGACGTCAGGTGGCACTTTTCGGGGA
AATGTGCGCGGAACCCCTATTTGTTTATTTTTCTAAATACATTCAAATATGTATCCGCTCATGAGACAAT
AACCCTGATAAATGCTTCAATAATATTGAAAAAGGAAGAGTATGAGTATTCAACATTTCCGTGTCGCCCT
TATTCCCTTTTTTGCGGCATTTTGCCTTCCTGTTTTTGCTCACCCAGAAACGCTGGTGAAAGTAAAAGAT
GCTGAAGATCAGTTGGGTGCACGAGTGGGTTACATCGAACTGGATCTCAACAGCGGTAAGATCCTTGAGA
GTTTTCGCCCCGAAGAACGTTTTCCAATGATGAGCACTTTTAAAGTTCTGCTATGTGGCGCGGTATTATC
CCGTGTTGACGCCGGGCAAGAGCAACTCGGTCGCCGCATACACTATTCTCAGAATGACTTGGTTGAGTAC
TCACCAGTCACAGAAAAGCATCTTACGGATGGCATGACAGTAAGAGAATTATGCAGTGCTGCCATAACCA
TGAGTGATAACACTGCGGCCAACTTACTTCTGACAACGATCGGAGGACCGAAGGAGCTAACCGCTTTTTT
GCACAACATGGGGGATCATGTAACTCGCCTTGATCGTTGGGAACCGGAGCTGAATGAAGCCATACCAAAC
GACGAGCGTGACACCACGATGCCTGCAGCAATGGCAACAACGTTGCGCAAACTATTAACTGGCGAACTAC
TTACTCTAGCTTCCCGGCAACAATTAATAGACTGGATGGAGGCGGATAAAGTTGCAGGACCACTTCTGCG
CTCGGCCCTTCCGGCTGGCTGGTTTATTGCTGATAAATCTGGAGCCGGTGAGCGTGGGTCTCGCGGTATC
ATTGCAGCACTGGGGCCAGATGGTAAGCCCTCCCGTATCGTAGTTATCTACACGACGGGGAGTCAGGCAA
CTATGGATGAACGAAATAGACAGATCGCTGAGATAGGTGCCTCACTGATTAAGCATTGGTAACTGTCAGA
CCAAGTTTACTCATATATACTTTAGATTGATTTAAAACTTCATTTTTAATTTAAAAGGATCTAGGTGAAG
ATCCTTTTTGATAATCTCATGACCAAAATCCCTTAACGTGAGTTTTCGTTCCACTGAGCGTCAGACCCCG
TAGAAAAGATCAAAGGATCTTCTTGAGATCCTTTTTTTCTGCGCGTAATCTGCTGCTTGCAAACAAAAAA
ACCACCGCTACCAGCGGTGGTTTGTTTGCCGGATCAAGAGCTACCAACTCTTTTTCCGAAGGTAACTGGC
TTCAGCAGAGCGCAGATACCAAATACTGTCCTTCTAGTGTAGCCGTAGTTAGGCCACCACTTCAAGAACT
CTGTAGCACCGCCTACATACCTCGCTCTGCTAATCCTGTTACCAGTGGCTGCTGCCAGTGGCGATAAGTC
GTGTCTTACCGGGTTGGACTCAAGACGATAGTTACCGGATAAGGCGCAGCGGTCGGGCTGAACGGGGGGT
TCGTGCACACAGCCCAGCTTGGAGCGAACGACCTACACCGAACTGAGATACCTACAGCGTGAGCTATGAG
AAAGCGCCACGCTTCCCGAAGGGAGAAAGGCGGACAGGTATCCGGTAAGCGGCAGGGTCGGAACAGGAGA
GCGCACGAGGGAGCTTCCAGGGGGAAACGCCTGGTATCTTTATAGTCCTGTCGGGTTTCGCCACCTCTGA
CTTGAGCGTCGATTTTTGTGATGCTCGTCAGGGGGGCGGAGCCTATGGAAAAACGCCAGCAACGCGGCCT
TTTTACGGTTCCTGGCCTTTTGCTGGCCTTTTGCTCAC
